>Addgene plasmid #246908 | STT3A E266K | addgene full sequence | sequence record 491507 | Addgene NGS Result
CACTCCCAACGAAGACAAGATATCCTTGATCTGTGGATCTACCACACACAAGGCTACTTCCCTGATTAGC
AGAACTACACACCAGGGCCAGGGGTCAGATATCCACTGACCTTTGGATGGTGCTACAAGCTAGTACCAGT
TGAGCCAGATAAGGTAGAAGAGGCCAATAAAGGAGAGAACACCAGCTTGTTACACCCTGTGAGCCTGCAT
GGGATGGATGACCCGGAGAGAGAAGTGTTAGAGTGGAGGTTTGACAGCCGCCTAGCATTTCATCACGTGG
CCCGAGAGCTGCATCCGGAGTACTTCAAGAACTGCTGATATCGAGCTTGCTACAAGGGACTTTCCGCTGG
GGACTTTCCAGGGAGGCGTGGCCTGGGCGGGACTGGGGAGTGGCGAGCCCTCAGATCCTGCATATAAGCA
GCTGCTTTTTGCCTGTACTGGGTCTCTCTGGTTAGACCAGATCTGAGCCTGGGAGCTCTCTGGCTAACTA
GGGAACCCACTGCTTAAGCCTCAATAAAGCTTGCCTTGAGTGCTTCAAGTAGTGTGTGCCCGTCTGTTGT
GTGACTCTGGTAACTAGAGATCCCTCAGACCCTTTTAGTCAGTGTGGAAAATCTCTAGCAGTAGTAGTTC
ATGTCATCTTATTATTCAGTATTTATAACTTGCAAAGAAATGAATATCAGAGAGTGAGAGGCCTTGACAT
TGCTAGCGTTTTACCGTCGACCTCTAGCTAGAGCTTGGCGTAATCATGGTCATAGCTGTTTCCTGTGTGA
AATTGTTATCCGCTCACAATTCCACACAACATACGAGCCGGAAGCATAAAGTGTAAAGCCTGGGGTGCCT
AATGAGTGAGCTAACTCACATTAATTGCGTTGCGCTCACTGCCCGCTTTCCAGTCGGGAAACCTGTCGTG
CCAGCTGCATTAATGAATCGGCCAACGCGCGGGGAGAGGCGGTTTGCGTATTGGGCGCTCTTCCGCTTCC
TCGCTCACTGACTCGCTGCGCTCGGTCGTTCGGCTGCGGCGAGCGGTATCAGCTCACTCAAAGGCGGTAA
TACGGTTATCCACAGAATCAGGGGATAACGCAGGAAAGAACATGTGAGCAAAAGGCCAGCAAAAGGCCAG
GAACCGTAAAAAGGCCGCGTTGCTGGCGTTTTTCCATAGGCTCCGCCCCCCTGACGAGCATCACAAAAAT
CGACGCTCAAGTCAGAGGTGGCGAAACCCGACAGGACTATAAAGATACCAGGCGTTTCCCCCTGGAAGCT
CCCTCGTGCGCTCTCCTGTTCCGACCCTGCCGCTTACCGGATACCTGTCCGCCTTTCTCCCTTCGGGAAG
CGTGGCGCTTTCTCATAGCTCACGCTGTAGGTATCTCAGTTCGGTGTAGGTCGTTCGCTCCAAGCTGGGC
TGTGTGCACGAACCCCCCGTTCAGCCCGACCGCTGCGCCTTATCCGGTAACTATCGTCTTGAGTCCAACC
CGGTAAGACACGACTTATCGCCACTGGCAGCAGCCACTGGTAACAGGATTAGCAGAGCGAGGTATGTAGG
CGGTGCTACAGAGTTCTTGAAGTGGTGGCCTAACTACGGCTACACTAGAAGAACAGTATTTGGTATCTGC
GCTCTGCTGAAGCCAGTTACCTTCGGAAAAAGAGTTGGTAGCTCTTGATCCGGCAAACAAACCACCGCTG
GTAGCGGTGGTTTTTTTGTTTGCAAGCAGCAGATTACGCGCAGAAAAAAAGGATCTCAAGAAGATCCTTT
GATCTTTTCTACGGGGTCTGACGCTCAGTGGAACGAAAACTCACGTTAAGGGATTTTGGTCATGAGATTA
TCAAAAAGGATCTTCACCTAGATCCTTTTAAATTAAAAATGAAGTTTTAAATCAATCTAAAGTATATATG
AGTAAACTTGGTCTGACAGTTACCAATGCTTAATCAGTGAGGCACCTATCTCAGCGATCTGTCTATTTCG
TTCATCCATAGTTGCCTGACTCCCCGTCGTGTAGATAACTACGATACGGGAGGGCTTACCATCTGGCCCC
AGTGCTGCAATGATACCGCGAGACCCACGCTCACCGGCTCCAGATTTATCAGCAATAAACCAGCCAGCCG
GAAGGGCCGAGCGCAGAAGTGGTCCTGCAACTTTATCCGCCTCCATCCAGTCTATTAATTGTTGCCGGGA
AGCTAGAGTAAGTAGTTCGCCAGTTAATAGTTTGCGCAACGTTGTTGCCATTGCTACAGGCATCGTGGTG
TCACGCTCGTCGTTTGGTATGGCTTCATTCAGCTCCGGTTCCCAACGATCAAGGCGAGTTACATGATCCC
CCATGTTGTGCAAAAAAGCGGTTAGCTCCTTCGGTCCTCCGATCGTTGTCAGAAGTAAGTTGGCCGCAGT
GTTATCACTCATGGTTATGGCAGCACTGCATAATTCTCTTACTGTCATGCCATCCGTAAGATGCTTTTCT
GTGACTGGTGAGTACTCAACCAAGTCATTCTGAGAATAGTGTATGCGGCGACCGAGTTGCTCTTGCCCGG
CGTCAATACGGGATAATACCGCGCCACATAGCAGAACTTTAAAAGTGCTCATCATTGGAAAACGTTCTTC
GGGGCGAAAACTCTCAAGGATCTTACCGCTGTTGAGATCCAGTTCGATGTAACCCACTCGTGCACCCAAC
TGATCTTCAGCATCTTTTACTTTCACCAGCGTTTCTGGGTGAGCAAAAACAGGAAGGCAAAATGCCGCAA
AAAAGGGAATAAGGGCGACACGGAAATGTTGAATACTCATACTCTTCCTTTTTCAATATTATTGAAGCAT
TTATCAGGGTTATTGTCTCATGAGCGGATACATATTTGAATGTATTTAGAAAAATAAACAAATAGGGGTT
CCGCGCACATTTCCCCGAAAAGTGCCACCTGACGTCGACGGATCGGGAGATCAACTTGTTTATTGCAGCT
TATAATGGTTACAAATAAAGCAATAGCATCACAAATTTCACAAATAAAGCATTTTTTTCACTGCATTCTA
GTTGTGGTTTGTCCAAACTCATCAATGTATCTTATCATGTCTGGATCAACTGGATAACTCAAGCTAACCA
AAATCATCCCAAACTTCCCACCCCATACCCTATTACCACTGCCAATTACCTGTGGTTTCATTTACTCTAA
ACCTGTGATTCCTCTGAATTATTTTCATTTTAAAGAAATTGTATTTGTTAAATATGTACTACAAACTTAG
TAGTTGGAAGGGCTAATTCACTCCCAAAGAAGACAAGATATCCTTGATCTGTGGATCTACCACACACAAG
GCTACTTCCCTGATTAGCAGAACTACACACCAGGGCCAGGGGTCAGATATCCACTGACCTTTGGATGGTG
CTACAAGCTAGTACCAGTTGAGCCAGATAAGGTAGAAGAGGCCAATAAAGGAGAGAACACCAGCTTGTTA
CACCCTGTGAGCCTGCATGGGATGGATGACCCGGAGAGAGAAGTGTTAGAGTGGAGGTTTGACAGCCGCC
TAGCATTTCATCACGTGGCCCGAGAGCTGCATCCGGAGTACTTCAAGAACTGCTGATATCGAGCTTGCTA
CAAGGGACTTTCCGCTGGGGACTTTCCAGGGAGGCGTGGCCTGGGCGGGACTGGGGAGTGGCGAGCCCTC
AGATCCTGCATATAAGCAGCTGCTTTTTGCCTGTACTGGGTCTCTCTGGTTAGACCAGATCTGAGCCTGG
GAGCTCTCTGGCTAACTAGGGAACCCACTGCTTAAGCCTCAATAAAGCTTGCCTTGAGTGCTTCAAGTAG
TGTGTGCCCGTCTGTTGTGTGACTCTGGTAACTAGAGATCCCTCAGACCCTTTTAGTCAGTGTGGAAAAT
CTCTAGCAGTGGCGCCCGAACAGGGACTTGAAAGCGAAAGGGAAACCAGAGGAGCTCTCTCGACGCAGGA
CTCGGCTTGCTGAAGCGCGCACGGCAAGAGGCGAGGGGCGGCGACTGGTGAGTACGCCAAAAATTTTGAC
TAGCGGAGGCTAGAAGGAGAGAGATGGGTGCGAGAGCGTCAGTATTAAGCGGGGGAGAATTAGATCGCGA
TGGGAAAAAATTCGGTTAAGGCCAGGGGGAAAGAAAAAATATAAATTAAAACATATAGTATGGGCAAGCA
GGGAGCTAGAACGATTCGCAGTTAATCCTGGCCTGTTAGAAACATCAGAAGGCTGTAGACAAATACTGGG
ACAGCTACAACCATCCCTTCAGACAGGATCAGAAGAACTTAGATCATTATATAATACAGTAGCAACCCTC
TATTGTGTGCATCAAAGGATAGAGATAAAAGACACCAAGGAAGCTTTAGACAAGATAGAGGAAGAGCAAA
ACAAAAGTAAGACCACCGCACAGCAAGCGGCCGGCCGCTGATCTTCAGACCTGGAGGAGGAGATATGAGG
GACAATTGGAGAAGTGAATTATATAAATATAAAGTAGTAAAAATTGAACCATTAGGAGTAGCACCCACCA
AGGCAAAGAGAAGAGTGGTGCAGAGAGAAAAAAGAGCAGTGGGAATAGGAGCTTTGTTCCTTGGGTTCTT
GGGAGCAGCAGGAAGCACTATGGGCGCAGCGTCAATGACGCTGACGGTACAGGCCAGACAATTATTGTCT
GGTATAGTGCAGCAGCAGAACAATTTGCTGAGGGCTATTGAGGCGCAACAGCATCTGTTGCAACTCACAG
TCTGGGGCATCAAGCAGCTCCAGGCAAGAATCCTGGCTGTGGAAAGATACCTAAAGGATCAACAGCTCCT
GGGGATTTGGGGTTGCTCTGGAAAACTCATTTGCACCACTGCTGTGCCTTGGAATGCTAGTTGGAGTAAT
AAATCTCTGGAACAGATTTGGAATCACACGACCTGGATGGAGTGGGACAGAGAAATTAACAATTACACAA
GCTTAATACACTCCTTAATTGAAGAATCGCAAAACCAGCAAGAAAAGAATGAACAAGAATTATTGGAATT
AGATAAATGGGCAAGTTTGTGGAATTGGTTTAACATAACAAATTGGCTGTGGTATATAAAATTATTCATA
ATGATAGTAGGAGGCTTGGTAGGTTTAAGAATAGTTTTTGCTGTACTTTCTATAGTGAATAGAGTTAGGC
AGGGATATTCACCATTATCGTTTCAGACCCACCTCCCAACCCCGAGGGGACCCGACAGGCCCGAAGGAAT
AGAAGAAGAAGGTGGAGAGAGAGACAGAGACAGATCCATTCGATTAGTGAACGGATCTCGACGGTATCGC
CTTTAAAAGAAAAGGGGGGATTGGGGGGTACAGTGCAGGGGAAAGAATAGTAGACATAATAGCAACAGAC
ATACAAACTAAAGAATTACAAAAACAAATTACAAAAATTCAAAATTTTCGGGTTTATTACAGGGACAGCA
GAGATCCAGTTTATCGATAAGCTTGGGAGTTCCGCGTTACATAACTTACGGTAAATGGCCCGCCTGGCTG
ACCGCCCAACGACCCCCGCCCATTGACGTCAATAATGACGTATGTTCCCATAGTAACGCCAATAGGGACT
TTCCATTGACGTCAATGGGTGGAGTATTTACGGTAAACTGCCCACTTGGCAGTACATCAAGTGTATCATA
TGCCAAGTACGCCCCCTATTGACGTCAATGACGGTAAATGGCCCGCCTGGCATTATGCCCAGTACATGAC
CTTATGGGACTTTCCTACTTGGCAGTACATCTACGTATTAGTCATCGCTATTACCATGGTGATGCGGTTT
TGGCAGTACATCAATGGGCGTGGATAGCGGTTTGACTCACGGGGATTTCCAAGTCTCCACCCCATTGACG
TCAATGGGAGTTTGTTTTGGCACCAAAATCAACGGGACTTTCCAAAATGTCGTAACAACTCCGCCCCATT
GACGCAAATGGGCGGTAGGCGTGTACGGTGGGAGGTCTATATAAGCAGAGCTCGTTTAGTGAACCGTCAG
ATCGCCTGGAGACGCCATCCACGCTGTTTTGACCTCCATAGAAGACACCGACTCTACTAGAGGATCGCTA
GCGCTACCGGACTCAGATCTCGAGCTCATCGGGATCCGCCACCATGACTAAGTTTGGATTTTTGCGATTG
TCCTATGAGAAGCAGGACACACTTTTGAAGCTTCTCATTCTGTCAATGGCTGCTGTATTATCCTTCTCCA
CTCGTCTGTTTGCTGTCCTGAGATTTGAAAGTGTTATCCATGAGTTTGATCCGTACTTTAATTATCGGAC
TACCAGGTTCCTGGCTGAGGAGGGGTTTTATAAATTCCATAACTGGTTTGATGACCGAGCCTGGTACCCT
TTGGGACGAATCATTGGAGGAACAATTTACCCAGGTTTAATGATCACCTCTGCTGCAATCTACCATGTAC
TCCATTTTTTCCACATCACCATCGACATTCGGAATGTCTGTGTGTTCCTGGCCCCTCTCTTCTCCTCCTT
CACAACGATCGTCACGTACCACCTTACCAAAGAGCTCAAGGATGCAGGGGCTGGGCTTCTTGCTGCTGCC
ATGATTGCTGTAGTTCCTGGATATATCTCCCGATCTGTGGCTGGCTCCTATGATAATGAAGGGATTGCCA
TCTTTTGCATGCTACTCACCTACTACATGTGGATCAAGGCAGTAAAGACTGGTTCCATCTGTTGGGCAGC
TAAGTGTGCCCTTGCTTATTTCTACATGGTCTCGTCATGGGGAGGTTATGTGTTCCTGATCAACTTAATT
CCTCTCCACGTCCTCGTGCTGATGCTCACAGGCCGTTTCTCTCACCGGATCTATGTGGCCTACTGTACTG
TTTACTGCCTGGGCACTATACTTTCTATGCAGATCTCCTTTGTGGGTTTCCAGCCTGTCCTTTCATCAAA
GCACATGGCAGCCTTTGGGGTCTTTGGTCTCTGCCAGATCCATGCCTTTGTGGATTACCTGCGCAGCAAG
TTGAATCCACAACAATTTGAAGTTCTTTTCCGGAGCGTCATCTCTCTGGTAGGCTTTGTCCTTCTCACCG
TGGGAGCTCTCCTCATGCTGACAGGAAAAATATCTCCCTGGACGGGGCGTTTCTACTCGCTGCTAGATCC
CTCTTATGCTAAGAACAACATCCCCATCATTGCTTCTGTGTCTGAGCATCAGCCCACAACCTGGTCCTCA
TACTATTTTGACCTGCAGCTACTCGTCTTCATGTTTCCAGTTGGTCTGTATTACTGCTTTAGCAACCTGT
CTGATGCCCGGATTTTTATCATCATGTATGGTGTGACCAGCATGTACTTTTCAGCTGTAATGGTGCGTCT
AATGCTAGTGTTGGCACCTGTTATGTGCATTCTCTCTGGCATTGGAGTCTCCCAGGTGCTGTCCACATAC
ATGAAGAATCTGGACATAAGTCGTCCAGACAAGAAGAGCAAGAAGCAACAGGATTCCACCTACCCTATTA
AGAATGAAGTGGCAAGTGGGATGATACTGGTCATGGCTTTCTTTCTCATCACCTACACCTTTCATTCAAC
CTGGGTGACCAGTGAGGCCTACTCTTCTCCGTCCATTGTACTATCTGCCCGTGGTGGGGATGGCAGTAGG
ATCATATTTGATGACTTCCGAGAAGCATATTATTGGCTTCGTCATAATACTCCAGAGGATGCGAAGGTCA
TGTCCTGGTGGGATTATGGCTATCAGATTACAGCTATGGCAAACCGAACAATTTTAGTGGACAATAACAC
ATGGAATAATACCCATATTTCTCGAGTAGGGCAGGCAATGGCGTCCACAGAGGAAAAAGCCTATGAGATC
ATGAGGGAGCTCGATGTCAGCTATGTGCTGGTCATTTTTGGAGGCCTCACTGGGTATTCCTCTGATGATA
TCAACAAGTTTCTTTGGATGGTCCGGATTGGAGGGAGCACAGATACAGGCAAACATATCAAGGAGAATGA
CTATTATACTCCAACTGGGGAGTTCCGTGTGGACCGTGAAGGTTCTCCAGTGCTGCTCAACTGCCTCATG
TACAAGATGTGTTACTATCGCTTTGGACAGGTTTACACAGAAGCCAAGCGTCCTCCAGGCTTTGACCGTG
TCCGAAATGCTGAGATTGGGAATAAAGACTTTGAGCTTGATGTCCTGGAGGAAGCATATACCACAGAACA
TTGGCTGGTCAGGATATACAAGGTAAAGGACCTGGATAATCGAGGCTTGTCAAGGACAGGCTCGGGCAGC
GGTGGCTCTGGAGGTTCTGTGAGCGGCTGGCGGCTGTTCAAGAAGATTAGCTAAGAATTCCGACATGCTC
TAGATAATTCTACCGGGTAGGGGAGGCGCTTTTCCCAAGGCAGTCTGGAGCATGCGCTTTAGCAGCCCCG
CTGGGCACTTGGCGCTACACAAGTGGCCTCTGGCCTCGCACACATTCCACATCCACCGGTAGGCGCCAAC
CGGCTCCGTTCTTTGGTGGCCCCTTCGCGCCACCTTCTACTCCTCCCCTAGTCAGGAAGTTCCCCCCCGC
CCCGCAGCTCGCGTCGTGCAGGACGTGACAAATGGAAGTAGCACGTCTCACTAGTCTCGTGCAGATGGAC
AGCACCGCTGAGCAATGGAAGCGGGTAGGCCTTTGGGGCAGCGGCCAATAGCAGCTTTGCTCCTTCGCTT
TCTGGGCTCAGAGGCTGGGAAGGGGTGGGTCCGGGGGCGGGCTCAGGGGCGGGCTCAGGGGCGGGGCGGG
CGCCCGAAGGTCCTCCGGAGGCCCGGCATTCTGCACGCTTCAAAAGCGCACGTCTGCCGCGCTGTTCTCC
TCTTCCTCATCTCCGGGCCTTTCGACCTGCAGCCCAAGCTTACCATGACCGAGTACAAGCCCACGGTGCG
CCTCGCCACCCGCGACGACGTCCCCAGGGCCGTACGCACCCTCGCCGCCGCGTTCGCCGACTACCCCGCC
ACGCGCCACACCGTCGATCCGGACCGCCACATCGAGCGGGTCACCGAGCTGCAAGAACTCTTCCTCACGC
GCGTCGGGCTCGACATCGGCAAGGTGTGGGTCGCGGACGACGGCGCCGCGGTGGCGGTCTGGACCACGCC
GGAGAGCGTCGAAGCGGGGGCGGTGTTCGCCGAGATCGGCCCGCGCATGGCCGAGTTGAGCGGTTCCCGG
CTGGCCGCGCAGCAACAGATGGAAGGCCTCCTGGCGCCGCACCGGCCCAAGGAGCCCGCGTGGTTCCTGG
CCACCGTCGGCGTCTCGCCCGACCACCAGGGCAAGGGTCTGGGCAGCGCCGTCGTGCTCCCCGGAGTGGA
GGCGGCCGAGCGCGCCGGGGTGCCCGCCTTCCTGGAGACCTCCGCGCCCCGCAACCTCCCCTTCTACGAG
CGGCTCGGCTTCACCGTCACCGCCGACGTCGAGGTGCCCGAAGGACCGCGCACCTGGTGCATGACCCGCA
AGCCCGGTGCCTGACCGCGTCTGGAACAATCAACCTCTGGATTACAAAATTTGTGAAAGATTGACTGGTA
TTCTTAACTATGTTGCTCCTTTTACGCTATGTGGATACGCTGCTTTAATGCCTTTGTATCATGCTATTGC
TTCCCGTATGGCTTTCATTTTCTCCTCCTTGTATAAATCCTGGTTGCTGTCTCTTTATGAGGAGTTGTGG
CCCGTTGTCAGGCAACGTGGCGTGGTGTGCACTGTGTTTGCTGACGCAACCCCCACTGGTTGGGGCATTG
CCACCACCTGTCAGCTCCTTTCCGGGACTTTCGCTTTCCCCCTCCCTATTGCCACGGCGGAACTCATCGC
CGCCTGCCTTGCCCGCTGCTGGACAGGGGCTCGGCTGTTGGGCACTGACAATTCCGTGGTGTTGTCGGGG
AAGCTGACGTCCTTTCCATGGCTGCTCGCCTGTGTTGCCACCTGGATTCTGCGCGGGACGTCCTTCTGCT
ACGTCCCTTCGGCCCTCAATCCAGCGGACCTTCCTTCCCGCGGCCTGCTGCCGGCTCTGCGGCCTCTTCC
GCGTCTTCGCCTTCGCCCTCAGACGAGTCGGATCTCCCTTTGGGCCGCCTCCCCGCCTGGAATTAATTCT
GCAGTCGAGACCTAGAAAAACATGGAGCAATCACAAGTAGCAATACAGCAGCTACCAATGCTGATTGTGC
CTGGCTAGAAGCACAAGAGGAGGAGGAGGTGGGTTTTCCAGTCACACCTCAGGTACCTTTAAGACCAATG
ACTTACAAGGCAGCTGTAGATCTTAGCCACTTTTTAAAAGAAAAGAGGGGACTGGAAGGGCTAATT
Features (pLannotate 1.2.2; 24 found; start..end, strand, type, name):
    363..620     +  LTR            5' LTR (truncated): truncated 5' long terminal repeat (LTR) from HIV-1
    773..789     -  protein_bind   lac operator: The lac repressor binds to the lac operator to inhibit transcription in E. coli. This inhibition can be relieved by adding lactose or isopropyl-β-D-thiogalactopyranoside (IPTG). lac repressor encoded by lacI
    797..827     -  promoter       lac promoter: promoter for the E. coli lac operon
    842..863     -  protein_bind   CAP binding site: CAP binding activates transcription in the presence of cAMP. E. coli catabolite activator protein
    876..968     -  CDS            lacI (fragment): lac repressor; lacI; The lac repressor binds to the lac operator to inhibit transcription in E. coli. This inhibition can be relieved by adding lactose or isopropyl-β-D-thiogalactopyranoside (IPTG).
   1151..1739    -  rep_origin     ori: high-copy-number ColE1/pMB1/pBR322/pUC origin of replication
   1910..2770    -  CDS            AmpR: β-lactamase; bla; confers resistance to ampicillin, carbenicillin, and related antibiotics
   2771..2875    -  promoter       AmpR promoter: bla
   2923..3057    +  polyA_signal   SV40 poly(A) signal: SV40 polyadenylation signal
   3224..3553    +  CDS            nef (fragment): NEF_HV1BR - Experimental evidence at protein level: Swiss-Prot protein existence level 1. Extracellular Nef protein targets CD4(+) T-lymphocytes for apoptosis by interacting with CXCR4 surface receptors (PubMed:14990729). From Human immunodeficiency virus type 1 group M subtype B (isolate BRU/LAI) (HIV-1).
   3601..3858    +  LTR            5' LTR (truncated): truncated 5' long terminal repeat (LTR) from HIV-1
   3905..4030    +  misc_feature   HIV-1 Ψ: packaging signal of human immunodeficiency virus type 1
   4014..4352    +  CDS            HIV-1 gag (fragment): gag protein from human immunodeficiency virus 1; gag
   4527..4760    +  misc_feature   RRE: The Rev response element (RRE) of HIV-1 allows for Rev-dependent mRNA export from the nucleus to the cytoplasm.
   5137..5237    +  CDS            Rev (fragment): human immunodeficiency virus 1 (HIV-1) Rev protein; rev; enhances nuclear export of unspliced and incompletely spliced viral mRNAs
   5252..5367    +  misc_feature   cPPT/CTS: central polypurine tract and central termination sequence of HIV-1 (lacking the first T)
   5425..5728    +  enhancer       CMV enhancer: human cytomegalovirus immediate early enhancer
   5729..5932    +  promoter       CMV promoter: human cytomegalovirus (CMV) immediate early promoter
   6017..6048    +  misc_feature   MCS (fragment): multiple cloning site
   6064..8178    +  CDS            STT3A: STT3A_HUMAN - Also known as ITM1, TMC. Experimental evidence at protein level: Swiss-Prot protein existence level 1. Catalytic subunit of the oligosaccharyl transferase (OST) complex that catalyzes the initial transfer of a defined glycan (Glc(3)Man(9)GlcNAc(2) in eukaryotes) from the lipid carrier dolichol- pyrophosphate to an asparagine residue within an Asn-X-Ser/Thr consensus motif in nascent polypeptide chains, the first step in protein N-glycosylation. N-glycosylation occurs cotranslationally and the complex associates with the Sec61 complex at the channel-forming translocon complex that
   8275..8774    +  promoter       PGK promoter: mouse phosphoglycerate kinase 1 promoter
   8795..9394    +  CDS            PuroR: puromycin N-acetyltransferase; pac from Streptomyces alboniger; confers resistance to puromycin
   9408..9996    +  misc_feature   WPRE: woodchuck hepatitis virus posttranscriptional regulatory element
  10013..315     +  CDS            nef (fragment) (across the origin): NEF_HV1BR - Experimental evidence at protein level: Swiss-Prot protein existence level 1. Extracellular Nef protein targets CD4(+) T-lymphocytes for apoptosis by interacting with CXCR4 surface receptors (PubMed:14990729). From Human immunodeficiency virus type 1 group M subtype B (isolate BRU/LAI) (HIV-1).
