[The description below was written by a language model from this plasmid's Addgene catalogue record and pLannotate feature annotations shown in this document.]
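Description:
STT3A E266K is an HIV-1-based lentiviral expression plasmid built on the pLVX CMV-puro backbone for stable expression of a mutant human STT3A in mammalian cells. In bacteria it is maintained through a high-copy ColE1/pUC-type origin and an ampicillin resistance gene (β-lactamase). The annotated viral region contains the elements needed for packaging and transduction. These are the LTR sequences flanking the transfer cassette (both annotated by the software as truncated 5' LTRs, each preceded by a nef-derived fragment), the Ψ packaging signal with an adjoining gag fragment, the Rev response element for Rev-dependent export of the genomic RNA, and the cPPT/CTS, which aids nuclear import of the reverse-transcribed genome. A WPRE sits upstream of the 3' LTR to enhance transcript stability and expression.

The payload is the 2,115 bp human STT3A coding sequence, cloned between BamHI and EcoRI sites and driven by the CMV immediate-early enhancer and promoter. STT3A is the catalytic subunit of the oligosaccharyltransferase complex, which carries out the first step of cotranslational N-glycosylation. The insert carries the E266K substitution, which the record describes as conferring resistance to NGI. A C-terminal HiBiT tag is listed in the catalogue fields but is not separately annotated in the feature table. HiBiT is a small peptide that complements a larger luciferase fragment for luminescent detection. Downstream, a mouse PGK promoter drives puromycin N-acetyltransferase, allowing selection of transduced cells with puromycin. The construct is suited to expressing an inhibitor-resistant STT3A allele, for example in rescue or target-validation experiments of the kind suggested by the associated study on oligosaccharyltransferase and NF-κB signaling.
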