Addgene plasmid #246908: STT3A E266K
Purpose: Expresses an NGI-resistant version of STT3A, STT3A E266K, in mammalian cells
Depositing lab: William Kaelin. Depositing organization: Dana-Farber Cancer Institute. Publication: Positive selection CRISPR screens reveal a druggable pocket in an oligosaccharyltransferase required for inflammatory signaling to NF-kappaB. Lampson BL, Ramiotarez AS, Baro M, He L, Hegde M, Koduri V, Pfaff JL, Hanna RE, Kowal J, Shirole NH, He Y, Doench JG, Contessa JN, Locher KP, Kaelin WG Jr. Cell. 2024 Apr 25;187(9):2209-2223.e16. doi: 10.1016/j.cell.2024.03.022. PubMed 38670073.
Backbone
  Vector backbone: pLVX CMV-puro
  Vector type: Mammalian Expression, Lentiviral
  Selectable markers: Puromycin
Growth in bacteria
  Bacterial resistance: Ampicillin, 100 μg/mL
  Growth temperature: 30°C
  Growth strain: NEB Stable
  Copy number: Unknown
Gene/Insert
  Gene/Insert name: STT3A
  Species: H. sapiens (human)
  Insert size (bp): 2115
  Mutation: E266K
  Entrez Gene: STT3A (a.k.a. CDG1WAD, CDG1WAR, ITM1, STT3-A, TMC)
  Promoter: CMV
  Tag / fusion protein: HiBIT (C terminal on insert)
  Cloning method: Restriction Enzyme; 5′ cloning site BamHI (not destroyed); 3′ cloning site EcoRI (not destroyed)
  Sequencing primers: 5′ CMV-F
Terms and licenses: Academic/Nonprofit Terms; Industry Terms: Not Available to Industry
How to cite: STT3A E266K was a gift from William Kaelin (Addgene plasmid # 246908 ; http://n2t.net/addgene:246908 ; RRID:Addgene_246908)
